>Addgene plasmid #208410 | pKLV2-U6gRNA5(hIKBKG_1k)-PGKpuro2ABFP-W | addgene full sequence | sequence record 413514 | Addgene NGS Result
GTCAATAATGACGTATGTTCCCATAGTAACGCCAATAGGGACTTTCCATTGACGTCAATGGGTGGAGTAT
TTACGGTAAACTGCCCACTTGGCAGTACATCAAGTGTATCATATGCCAAGTACGCCCCCTATTGACGTCA
ATGACGGTAAATGGCCCGCCTGGCATTATGCCCAGTACATGACCTTATGGGACTTTCCTACTTGGCAGTA
CATCTACGTATTAGTCATCGCTATTACCATGGTGATGCGGTTTTGGCAGTACATCAATGGGCGTGGATAG
CGGTTTGACTCACGGGGATTTCCAAGTCTCCACCCCATTGACGTCAATGGGAGTTTGTTTTGGCACCAAA
ATCAACGGGACTTTCCAAAATGTCGTAACAACTCCGCCCCATTGACGCAAATGGGCGGTAGGCGTGTACG
GTGGGAGGTCTATATAAGCAGCGCGTTTTGCCTGTACTGGGTCTCTCTGGTTAGACCAGATCTGAGCCTG
GGAGCTCTCTGGCTAACTAGGGAACCCACTGCTTAAGCCTCAATAAAGCTTGCCTTGAGTGCTTCAAGTA
GTGTGTGCCCGTCTGTTGTGTGACTCTGGTAACTAGAGATCCCTCAGACCCTTTTAGTCAGTGTGGAAAA
TCTCTAGCAGTGGCGCCCGAACAGGGACTTGAAAGCGAAAGGGAAACCAGAGGAGCTCTCTCGACGCAGG
ACTCGGCTTGCTGAAGCGCGCACGGCAAGAGGCGAGGGGCGGCGACTGGTGAGTACGCCAAAAATTTTGA
CTAGCGGAGGCTAGAAGGAGAGAGATGGGTGCGAGAGCGTCAGTATTAAGCGGGGGAGAATTAGATCGCG
ATGGGAAAAAATTCGGTTAAGGCCAGGGGGAAAGAAAAAATATAAATTAAAACATATAGTATGGGCAAGC
AGGGAGCTAGAACGATTCGCAGTTAATCCTGGCCTGTTAGAAACATCAGAAGGCTGTAGACAAATACTGG
GACAGCTACAACCATCCCTTCAGACAGGATCAGAAGAACTTAGATCATTATATAATACAGTAGCAACCCT
CTATTGTGTGCATCAAAGGATAGAGATAAAAGACACCAAGGAAGCTTTAGACAAGATAGAGGAAGAGCAA
AACAAAAGTAAGACCACCGCACAGCAAGCGGCCGGCCGCGCTGATCTTCAGACCTGGAGGAGGAGATATG
AGGGACAATTGGAGAAGTGAATTATATAAATATAAAGTAGTAAAAATTGAACCATTAGGAGTAGCACCCA
CCAAGGCAAAGAGAAGAGTGGTGCAGAGAGAAAAAAGAGCAGTGGGAATAGGAGCTTTGTTCCTTGGGTT
CTTGGGAGCAGCAGGAAGCACTATGGGCGCAGCGTCAATGACGCTGACGGTACAGGCCAGACAATTATTG
TCTGGTATAGTGCAGCAGCAGAACAATTTGCTGAGGGCTATTGAGGCGCAACAGCATCTGTTGCAACTCA
CAGTCTGGGGCATCAAGCAGCTCCAGGCAAGAATCCTGGCTGTGGAAAGATACCTAAAGGATCAACAGCT
CCTGGGGATTTGGGGTTGCTCTGGAAAACTCATTTGCACCACTGCTGTGCCTTGGAATGCTAGTTGGAGT
AATAAATCTCTGGAACAGATTTGGAATCACACGACCTGGATGGAGTGGGACAGAGAAATTAACAATTACA
CAAGCTTAATACACTCCTTAATTGAAGAATCGCAAAACCAGCAAGAAAAGAATGAACAAGAATTATTGGA
ATTAGATAAATGGGCAAGTTTGTGGAATTGGTTTAACATAACAAATTGGCTGTGGTATATAAAATTATTC
ATAATGATAGTAGGAGGCTTGGTAGGTTTAAGAATAGTTTTTGCTGTACTTTCTATAGTGAATAGAGTTA
GGCAGGGATATTCACCATTATCGTTTCAGACCCACCTCCCAACCCCGAGGGGACCCGACAGGCCCGAAGG
AATAGAAGAAGAAGGTGGAGAGAGAGACAGAGACAGATCCATTCGATTAGTGAACGGATCGGCACTGCGT
GCGCCAATTCTGCAGACAAATGGCAGTATTCATCCACAATTTTAAAAGAAAAGGGGGGATTGGGGGGTAC
AGTGCAGGGGAAAGAATAGTAGACATAATAGCAACAGACATACAAACTAAAGAATTACAAAAACAAATTA
CAAAAATTCAAAATTTTCGGGTTTATTACAGGGACAGCAGAGATCCAGTTTGGTTAGTACCGGGCCCTAC
GCGTCCAAGGTCGGGCAGGAAGAGGGCCTATTTCCCATGATTCCTTCATATTTGCATATACGATACAAGG
CTGTTAGAGAGATAATTAGAATTAATTTGACTGTAAACACAAAGATATTAGTACAAAATACGTGACGTAG
AAAGTAATAATTTCTTGGGTAGTTTGCAGTTTTAAAATTATGTTTTAAAATGGACTATCATATGCTTACC
GTAACTTGAAAGTATTTCGATTTCTTGGCTTTATATATCTTGTGGAAAGGACGAAACACCGGCAGCCTCC
AAGCGACTCGTTTAAGAGCTATGCTGGAAACAGCATAGCAAGTTTAAATAAGGCTAGTCCGTTATCAACT
TGAAAAAGTGGCACCGAGTCGGTGCTTTTTTTGGATCCAATTCTACCGGGTAGGGGAGGCGCTTTTCCCA
AGGCAGTCTGGAGCATGCGCTTTAGCAGCCCCGCTGGGCACTTGGCGCTACACAAGTGGCCTCTGGCCTC
GCACACATTCCACATCCACCGGTAGGCGCCAACCGGCTCCGTTCTTTGGTGGCCCCTTCGCGCCACCTTC
TACTCCTCCCCTAGTCAGGAAGTTCCCCCCCGCCCCGCAGCTCGCGTCGTGCAGGACGTGACAAATGGAA
GTAGCACGTCTCACTAGTCTCGTGCAGATGGACAGCACCGCTGAGCAATGGAAGCGGGTAGGCCTTTGGG
GCAGCGGCCAATAGCAGCTTTGCTCCTTCGCTTTCTGGGCTCAGAGGCTGGGAAGGGGTGGGTCCGGGGG
CGGGCTCAGGGGCGGGCTCAGGGGCGGGGCGGGCGCCCGAAGGTCCTCCGGAGGCCCGGCATTCTGCACG
CTTCAAAAGCGCACGTCTGCCGCGCTGTTCTCCTCTTCCTCATCTCCGGGCCTTTCGACCTGCATCCATC
TAGATCTCGAGCAGCTGAAGCTTACCATGACCGAGTACAAGCCCACGGTGCGCCTCGCCACCCGCGACGA
CGTCCCCAGGGCCGTACGCACCCTCGCCGCCGCGTTCGCCGACTACCCCGCCACGCGCCACACCGTCGAT
CCGGACCGCCACATCGAGCGGGTCACCGAGCTGCAAGAACTCTTCCTCACGCGCGTCGGGCTCGACATCG
GCAAGGTGTGGGTCGCGGACGACGGCGCCGCGGTGGCGGTCTGGACCACGCCGGAGAGCGTCGAAGCGGG
GGCGGTGTTCGCCGAGATCGGCCCGCGCATGGCCGAGTTGAGCGGTTCCCGGCTGGCCGCGCAGCAACAG
ATGGAAGGCCTCCTGGCGCCGCACCGGCCCAAGGAGCCCGCGTGGTTCCTGGCCACCGTCGGCGTCTCGC
CCGACCACCAGGGCAAGGGTCTGGGCAGCGCCGTCGTGCTCCCCGGAGTGGAGGCGGCCGAGCGCGCCGG
GGTGCCCGCCTTCCTGGAGACCTCCGCGCCCCGCAACCTCCCCTTCTACGAGCGGCTCGGCTTCACCGTC
ACCGCCGACGTCGAGGTGCCCGAAGGACCGCGCACCTGGTGCATGACCCGCAAGCCCGGTGCCGGCGGCG
GGTCCGGAGGAGAGGGCAGAGGAAGTCTCCTAACATGCGGTGACGTGGAGGAGAATCCTGGCCCAATGAG
CGAGCTGATTAAGGAGAACATGCACATGAAGCTGTACATGGAGGGCACCGTGGACAACCATCACTTCAAG
TGCACATCCGAGGGCGAAGGCAAGCCCTACGAGGGCACCCAGACCATGAGAATCAAGGTGGTCGAGGGCG
GCCCTCTCCCCTTCGCCTTCGACATCCTGGCTACTAGCTTCCTCTACGGCAGCAAGACCTTCATCAACCA
CACCCAGGGCATCCCCGACTTCTTCAAGCAGTCCTTCCCTGAGGGCTTCACATGGGAGAGAGTCACCACA
TACGAGGACGGGGGCGTGCTGACCGCTACCCAGGACACCAGCCTCCAGGACGGCTGCCTCATCTACAACG
TCAAGATCAGAGGGGTGAACTTCACATCCAACGGCCCTGTGATGCAGAAGAAAACACTCGGCTGGGAGGC
CTTCACCGAGACGCTGTACCCCGCTGACGGCGGCCTGGAAGGCAGAAACGACATGGCCCTGAAGCTCGTG
GGCGGGAGCCATCTGATCGCAAACATCAAGACCACATATAGATCCAAGAAACCCGCTAAGAACCTCAAGA
TGCCTGGCGTCTACTATGTGGACTACAGACTGGAAAGAATCAAGGAGGCCAACAACGAGACCTACGTCGA
GCAGCACGAGGTGGCAGTGGCCAGATACTGCGACCTCCCTAGCAAACTGGGGCACAAGCTTAATTGAGCG
GCCGCTCAACCTCTGGATTACAAAATTTGTGAAAGATTGACTGGTATTCTTAACTATGTTGCTCCTTTTA
CGCTATGTGGATACGCTGCTTTAATGCCTTTGTATCATGCTATTGCTTCCCGTATGGCTTTCATTTTCTC
CTCCTTGTATAAATCCTGGTTGCTGTCTCTTTATGAGGAGTTGTGGCCCGTTGTCAGGCAACGTGGCGTG
GTGTGCACTGTGTTTGCTGACGCAACCCCCACTGGTTGGGGCATTGCCACCACCTGTCAGCTCCTTTCCG
GGACTTTCGCTTTCCCCCTCCCTATTGCCACGGCGGAACTCATCGCCGCCTGCCTTGCCCGCTGCTGGAC
AGGGGCTCGGCTGTTGGGCACTGACAATTCCGTGGTGTTGTCGGGGAAATCATCGTCCTTTCCTTGGCTG
CTCGCCTGTGTTGCCACCTGGATTCTGCGCGGGACGTCCTTCTGCTACGTCCCTTCGGCCCTCAATCCAG
CGGACCTTCCTTCCCGCGGCCTGCTGCCGGCTCTGCGGCCTCTTCCGCGTCTACGCCTTCGCCCTCAGAC
GAGTCGGATCTCCCTTTGGGCCGCCTCCCCGCAGGTACCTTTAAGACCAATGACTTACAAGGCAGCTGTA
GATCTTAGCCACTTTTTAAAAGAAAAGGGGGGACTGGAAGGGCTAATTCACTCCCAAAGAAGTCAAGATC
TGCTTTTTGCCTGTACTGGGTCTCTCTGGTTAGACCAGAGTCTCTCTGGTTAGACCAGATCTGAGCCTGG
GAGCTCTCTGGCTAACTAGGGAACCCACTGCTTAAGCCTCAATAAAGCTTGCCTTGAGTGCTTCAAGTAG
TGTGTGCCCGTCTGTTGTGTGACTCTGGTAACTAGAGATCCCTCAGACCCTTTTAGTCAGTGTGGAAAAT
CTCTAGCAGTTTAAACCCGCTGATCAGCCTCGACTGTGCCTTCTAGTTGCCAGCCATCTGTTGTTTGCCC
CTCCCCCGTGCCTTCCTTGACCCTGGAAGGTGCCACTCCCACTGTCCTTTCCTAATAAAATGAGGAAATT
GCATCGCATTGTCTGAGTAGGTGTCATTCTATTCTGGGGGGTGGGGTGGGGCAGGACAGCAAGGGGGAGG
ATTGGGAAGTCAATAGCAGGCATGCTGGGGATGCGGTGGGCTCTATGGGCGGCCGTTAATTAAGCTTTTG
TTCCCTTTAGTGAGGGTTAATTGCGCGCTTGGCGTAATCATGGTCATAGCTGTTTCCTGTGTGAAATTGT
TATCCGCTCACAATTCCACACAACATACGAGCCGGGAGCATAAAGTGTAAAGCCTGGGGTGCCTAATGAG
TGAGCTAACTCACATTAATTGCGTTGCGCTCACTGCCCGCTTTCCAGTCGGGAAACCTGTCGTGCCAGCT
GCATTAATGAATCGGCCAACGCGCGGGGAGAGGCGGTTTGCGTATTGGGCGCTCTTCCGCTTCCTCGCTC
ACTGACTCGCTGCGCTCGGTCGTTCGGCTGCGGCGAGCGGTATCAGCTCACTCAAAGGCGGTAATACGGT
TATCCACAGAATCAGGGGATAACGCAGGAAAGAACATGTGAGCAAAAGGCCAGCAAAAGGCCAGGAACCG
TAAAAAGGCCGCGTTGCTGGCGTTTTTCCATAGGCTCCGCCCCCCTGACGAGCATCACAAAAATCGACGC
TCAAGTCAGAGGTGGCGAAACCCGACAGGACTATAAAGATACCAGGCGTTTCCCCCTGGAAGCTCCCTCG
TGCGCTCTCCTGTTCCGACCCTGCCGCTTACCGGATACCTGTCCGCCTTTCTCCCTTCGGGAAGCGTGGC
GCTTTCTCATAGCTCACGCTGTAGGTATCTCAGTTCGGTGTAGGTCGTTCGCTCCAAGCTGGGCTGTGTG
CACGAACCCCCCGTTCAGCCCGACCGCTGCGCCTTATCCGGTAACTATCGTCTTGAGTCCAACCCGGTAA
GACACGACTTATCGCCACTGGCAGCAGCCACTGGTAACAGGATTAGCAGAGCGAGGTATGTAGGCGGTGC
TACAGAGTTCTTGAAGTGGTGGCCTAACTACGGCTACACTAGAAGAACAGTATTTGGTATCTGCGCTCTG
CTGAAGCCAGTTACCTTCGGAAAAAGAGTTGGTAGCTCTTGATCCGGCAAACAAACCACCGCTGGTAGCG
GTGGTTTTTTTGTTTGCAAGCAGCAGATTACGCGCAGAAAAAAAGGATCTCAAGAAGATCCTTTGATCTT
TTCTACGGGGTCTGACGCTCAGTGGAACGAAAACTCACGTTAAGGGATTTTGGTCATGAGATTATCAAAA
AGGATCTTCACCTAGATCCTTTTAAATTAAAAATGAAGTTTTAAATCAATCTAAAGTATATATGAGTAAA
CTTGGTCTGACAGTTACCAATGCTTAATCAGTGAGGCACCTATCTCAGCGATCTGTCTATTTCGTTCATC
CATAGTTGCCTGACTCCCCGTCGTGTAGATAACTACGATACGGGAGGGCTTACCATCTGGCCCCAGTGCT
GCAATGATACCGCGAGACCCACGCTCACCGGCTCCAGATTTATCAGCAATAAACCAGCCAGCCGGAAGGG
CCGAGCGCAGAAGTGGTCCTGCAACTTTATCCGCCTCCATCCAGTCTATTAATTGTTGCCGGGAAGCTAG
AGTAAGTAGTTCGCCAGTTAATAGTTTGCGCAACGTTGTTGCCATTGCTACAGGCATCGTGGTGTCACGC
TCGTCGTTTGGTATGGCTTCATTCAGCTCCGGTTCCCAACGATCAAGGCGAGTTACATGATCCCCCATGT
TGTGCAAAAAAGCGGTTAGCTCCTTCGGTCCTCCGATCGTTGTCAGAAGTAAGTTGGCCGCAGTGTTATC
ACTCATGGTTATGGCAGCACTGCATAATTCTCTTACTGTCATGCCATCCGTAAGATGCTTTTCTGTGACT
GGTGAGTACTCAACCAAGTCATTCTGAGAATAGTGTATGCGGCGACCGAGTTGCTCTTGCCCGGCGTCAA
TACGGGATAATACCGCGCCACATAGCAGAACTTTAAAAGTGCTCATCATTGGAAAACGTTCTTCGGGGCG
AAAACTCTCAAGGATCTTACCGCTGTTGAGATCCAGTTCGATGTAACCCACTCGTGCACCCAACTGATCT
TCAGCATCTTTTACTTTCACCAGCGTTTCTGGGTGAGCAAAAACAGGAAGGCAAAATGCCGCAAAAAAGG
GAATAAGGGCGACACGGAAATGTTGAATACTCATACTCTTCCTTTTTCAATATTATTGAAGCATTTATCA
GGGTTATTGTCTCATGAGCGGATACATATTTGAATGTATTTAGAAAAATAAACAAATAGGGGTTCCGCGC
ACATTTCCCCGAAAAGTGCCACCTAAATTGTAAGCGTTAATATTTTGTTAAAATTCGCGTTAAATTTTTG
TTAAATCAGCTCATTTTTTAACCAATAGGCCGAAATCGGCAAAATCCCTTATAAATCAAAAGAATAGACC
GAGATAGGGT
[37 nt withheld, positions 8061-8097]
AAAGAACGTGGACTCCAACGTCAAAGG
[49 nt withheld, positions 8125-8173]
T
[91 nt withheld, positions 8175-8265]
G
[124 nt withheld, positions 8267-8390]
CCCATTCGCCATTCAGGCTGCGCAACTGTTGGGAAGGGCGATCGGTGCGGGCCTCTTCGCTATTACGCCA
GCTGGCGAAAGGGGGATGTGCTGCAAGGCGATTAAGTTGGGTAACGCCAGGGTTTTCCCAGTCACGACGT
TGTAAAACGACGGCCAGTGAGCGCGCGTAATACGACTCACTATAGGGCGAATTGACTAGTACATAACTTA
CGGTAAATGGCCCGCCTGGCTGACCGCCCAACGACCCCCGCCCATTGAC
Features (pLannotate 1.2.2; 28 found; start..end, strand, type, name):
    242..441     +  promoter       CMV promoter: human cytomegalovirus (CMV) immediate early promoter
    459..639     +  LTR            5' LTR (truncated): truncated 5' long terminal repeat (LTR) from HIV-1
    686..811     +  misc_feature   HIV-1 Ψ: packaging signal of human immunodeficiency virus type 1
    795..1133    +  CDS            HIV-1 gag (fragment): gag protein from human immunodeficiency virus 1; gag
   1310..1543    +  misc_feature   RRE: The Rev response element (RRE) of HIV-1 allows for Rev-dependent mRNA export from the nucleus to the cytoplasm.
   1920..2020    +  CDS            Rev (fragment): human immunodeficiency virus 1 (HIV-1) Rev protein; rev; enhances nuclear export of unspliced and incompletely spliced viral mRNAs
   2070..2187    +  misc_feature   cPPT/CTS: central polypurine tract and central termination sequence of HIV-1
   2262..2502    +  promoter       U6 promoter: RNA polymerase III promoter for human U6 snRNA
   2548..2615    +  misc_RNA       tracrRNA (fragment): trans-activating CRISPR RNA for the Streptococcus pyogenes CRISPR/Cas9 system
   2638..3137    +  promoter       PGK promoter: mouse phosphoglycerate kinase 1 promoter
   3177..3773    +  CDS            PuroR (fragment): puromycin N-acetyltransferase; pac from Streptomyces; confers resistance to puromycin
   3846..4544    +  CDS            TagBFP: TagBFP is a basic (constitutively fluorescent) blue fluorescent protein published in 2008, derived from Entacmaea quadricolor. It is reported to be a very rapidly-maturing monomer with very low acid sensitivity.
   4556..5142    +  misc_feature   WPRE: woodchuck hepatitis virus posttranscriptional regulatory element
   5136..5282    +  CDS            nef (fragment): NEF_HV1LA - Experimental evidence at protein level: Swiss-Prot protein existence level 1. Extracellular Nef protein targets CD4(+) T-lymphocytes for apoptosis by interacting with CXCR4 surface receptors. From Human immunodeficiency virus type 1 group M subtype B (isolate Lai) (HIV-1).
   5290..5468    +  LTR            5' LTR (truncated): truncated 5' long terminal repeat (LTR) from HIV-1
   5494..5605    +  polyA_signal   bGH poly(A) signal: bovine growth hormone polyadenylation signal
   5744..5762    -  promoter       T3 promoter: promoter for bacteriophage T3 RNA polymerase
   5807..5823    -  protein_bind   lac operator: The lac repressor binds to the lac operator to inhibit transcription in E. coli. This inhibition can be relieved by adding lactose or isopropyl-β-D-thiogalactopyranoside (IPTG). lac repressor encoded by lacI
   5831..5861    -  promoter       lac promoter: promoter for the E. coli lac operon
   5876..5897    -  protein_bind   CAP binding site: CAP binding activates transcription in the presence of cAMP. E. coli catabolite activator protein
   5910..6002    -  CDS            lacI (fragment): lac repressor; lacI; The lac repressor binds to the lac operator to inhibit transcription in E. coli. This inhibition can be relieved by adding lactose or isopropyl-β-D-thiogalactopyranoside (IPTG).
   6185..6773    -  rep_origin     ori: high-copy-number ColE1/pMB1/pBR322/pUC origin of replication
   6944..7804    -  CDS            AmpR: β-lactamase; bla; confers resistance to ampicillin, carbenicillin, and related antibiotics
   7805..7909    -  promoter       AmpR promoter: bla
   7962..8390    -  rep_origin     f1 ori (sequence partly withheld): f1 bacteriophage origin of replication; arrow indicates direction of (+) strand synthesis
   8395..8550    -  CDS            lacZα (fragment): LacZα fragment of β-galactosidase; lacZ fragment
   8558..8576    +  promoter       T7 promoter: promoter for bacteriophage T7 RNA polymerase
   8590..241     +  enhancer       CMV enhancer (across the origin): human cytomegalovirus immediate early enhancer
