[The description below was written by a language model from this plasmid's Addgene catalogue record and pLannotate feature annotations shown in this document.]
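Description:
pKLV2-U6gRNA5(hIKBKG_1k)-PGKpuro2ABFP-W is a lentiviral CRISPR guide RNA vector of about 8.6 kb, built on the pKLV2-U6gRNA5(BbsI)-PGKpuro2ABFP-W backbone, that delivers a single guide RNA against human IKBKG (also known as NEMO or IKK-gamma, the regulatory subunit of the IκB kinase complex in NF-κB signalling). The guide was inserted between two BbsI sites, which were destroyed in cloning, placing it directly downstream of the human U6 RNA polymerase III promoter and upstream of the Streptococcus pyogenes Cas9 guide scaffold (annotated as a tracrRNA fragment). The plasmid does not encode Cas9, so the nuclease must be supplied separately in the target cells.

A second cassette uses the mouse PGK promoter to drive puromycin N-acetyltransferase followed by TagBFP. The vector name indicates they are linked by a 2A peptide, so transduced cells can be both drug-selected and tracked by blue fluorescence. A WPRE follows to enhance transcript expression. The viral framework consists of a CMV enhancer/promoter fused to a truncated HIV-1 5' LTR, which drives genomic RNA production in packaging cells, together with the Ψ packaging signal, a gag fragment, RRE and cPPT/CTS. Downstream are a truncated 3' LTR and a bGH polyadenylation signal. The viral structural and enzymatic genes are absent, so packaging functions must be provided in trans. In bacteria the plasmid is maintained through a high-copy ColE1/pUC-type origin with ampicillin resistance, and an f1 origin is also present. The associated publication concerns TNF and NF-κB pathway dependency and drug sensitivity in oral squamous cell carcinoma, consistent with use for IKBKG knockout.
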