Addgene plasmid #208410: pKLV2-U6gRNA5(hIKBKG_1k)-PGKpuro2ABFP-W
Purpose: Lentiviral gRNA plasmid targeting human IKBKG gene, co-expression of BFP tag
Depositing lab: Sok Ching Cheong. Depositing organization: Cancer Research Malaysia. Publication: High TNF and NF-kappaB Pathway Dependency Are Associated with AZD5582 Sensitivity in OSCC via CASP8-Dependent Apoptosis. Chai AWY, Tan YH, Ooi S, Yee PS, Yee SM, Lightfoot H, Barthorpe S, Garnett MJ, Cheong SC. Cancer Res Commun. 2024 Nov 1;4(11):2919-2932. doi: 10.1158/2767-9764.CRC-24-0136. PubMed 39360810.
Backbone
  Vector backbone: pKLV2-U6gRNA5(BbsI)-PGKpuro2ABFP-W
  Backbone size w/o insert (bp): 8648
  Vector type: Mammalian Expression, Lentiviral, CRISPR
  Selectable markers: Puromycin ; BFP
Growth in bacteria
  Bacterial resistance: Ampicillin, 100 μg/mL
  Growth temperature: 37°C
  Growth strain: NEB Stable
  Copy number: Unknown
Gene/Insert
  Gene/Insert name: IKBKG
  gRNA/shRNA sequence: GGCAGCCTCCAAGCGACTC
  Species: H. sapiens (human)
  Mutation: N/A
  Entrez Gene: IKBKG (a.k.a. AMCBX1, EDAID1, FIP-3, FIP3, Fip3p, IKK-gamma, IKKAP1, IKKG, IMD33, IP, IP1, IP2, IPD2, NEMO, SAIDX, ZC2HC9)
  Promoter: human U6
  Cloning method: Restriction Enzyme; 5′ cloning site BbsI (destroyed during cloning); 3′ cloning site BbsI (destroyed during cloning)
  Sequencing primers: 5′ AGATAATTAGAATTAATTTGACTG
Terms and licenses: Academic/Nonprofit Terms; Industry Terms: Not Available to Industry
Depositor comments: Used BbsI enzyme to clone in gRNA targeting gene of interest.
How to cite: pKLV2-U6gRNA5(hIKBKG_1k)-PGKpuro2ABFP-W was a gift from Sok Ching Cheong (Addgene plasmid # 208410 ; http://n2t.net/addgene:208410 ; RRID:Addgene_208410)
